>Addgene plasmid #113781 | pCSDC2.1.0-gDNA | depositor full sequence | sequence record 214742 | Full Sequence
TAGAGCTAGAAATAGCAAGTTAAAATAAGGCTAGTCCGTTATCAACTTGAAAAAGTGGCACCGAGTCGGT
GCTTTTTTGTTTTAGAGCTAGAAATAGCAAGTTAAAATAAGGCTAGTCCGTTTTTAGCGCGTGCGCCAAT
TCTGCAGACAAATGGCTCTAGAGGTACCCGTTACATAACTTACGGTAAATGGCCCGCCTGGCTGACCGCC
CAACGACCCCCGCCCATTGACGTCAATAGTAACGCCAATAGGGACTTTCCATTGACGTCAATGGGTGGAG
TATTTACGGTAAACTGCCCACTTGGCAGTACATCAAGTGTATCATATGCCAAGTACGCCCCCTATTGACG
TCAATGACGGTAAATGGCCCGCCTGGCATTGTGCCCAGTACATGACCTTATGGGACTTTCCTACTTGGCA
GTACATCTACGTATTAGTCATCGCTATTACCATGGTCGAGGTGAGCCCCACGTTCTGCTTCACTCTCCCC
ATCTCCCCCCCCTCCCCACCCCCAATTTTGTATTTATTTATTTTTTAATTATTTTGTGCAGCGATGGGGG
CGGGGGGGGGGGGGGGGCGCGCGCCAGGCGGGGCGGGGCGGGGCGAGGGGCGGGGCGGGGCGAGGCGGAG
AGGTGCGGCGGCAGCCAATCAGAGCGGCGCGCTCCGAAAGTTTCCTTTTATGGCGAGGCGGCGGCGGCGG
CGGCCCTATAAAAAGCGAAGCGCGCGGCGGGCGGGAGTCGCTGCGACGCTGCCTTCGCCCCGTGCCCCGC
TCCGCCGCCGCCTCGCGCCGCCCGCCCCGGCTCTGACTGACCGCGTTACTCCCACAGGTGAGCGGGCGGG
ACGGCCCTTCTCCTCCGGGCTGTAATTAGCTGAGCAAGAGGTAAGGGTTTAAGGGATGGTTGGTTGGTGG
GGTATTAATGTTTAATTACCTGGAGCACCTGCCTGAAATCACTTTTTTTCAGGTTGGACCGGTGCCACCA
TGGACTATAAGGACCACGACGGAGACTACAAGGATCATGATATTGATTACAAAGACGATGACGATAAGAT
GGCCCCAAAGAAGAAGCGGAAGGTCGGTATCCACGGAGTCCCAGCAGCCGACAAGAAGTACAGCATCGGC
CTGGACATCGGCACCAACTCTGTGGGCTGGGCCGTGATCACCGACGAGTACAAGGTGCCCAGCAAGAAAT
TCAAGGTGCTGGGCAACACCGACCGGCACAGCATCAAGAAGAACCTGATCGGAGCCCTGCTGTTCGACAG
CGGCGAAACAGCCGAGGCCACCCGGCTGAAGAGAACCGCCAGAAGAAGATACACCAGACGGAAGAACCGG
ATCTGCTATCTGCAAGAGATCTTCAGCAACGAGATGGCCAAGGTGGACGACAGCTTCTTCCACAGACTGG
AAGAGTCCTTCCTGGTGGAAGAGGATAAGAAGCACGAGCGGCACCCCATCTTCGGCAACATCGTGGACGA
GGTGGCCTACCACGAGAAGTACCCCACCATCTACCACCTGAGAAAGAAACTGGTGGACAGCACCGACAAG
GCCGACCTGCGGCTGATCTATCTGGCCCTGGCCCACATGATCAAGTTCCGGGGCCACTTCCTGATCGAGG
GCGACCTGAACCCCGACAACAGCGACGTGGACAAGCTGTTCATCCAGCTGGTGCAGACCTACAACCAGCT
GTTCGAGGAAAACCCCATCAACGCCAGCGGCGTGGACGCCAAGGCCATCCTGTCTGCCAGACTGAGCAAG
AGCAGACGGCTGGAAAATCTGATCGCCCAGCTGCCCGGCGAGAAGAAGAATGGCCTGTTCGGAAACCTGA
TTGCCCTGAGCCTGGGCCTGACCCCCAACTTCAAGAGCAACTTCGACCTGGCCGAGGATGCCAAACTGCA
GCTGAGCAAGGACACCTACGACGACGACCTGGACAACCTGCTGGCCCAGATCGGCGACCAGTACGCCGAC
CTGTTTCTGGCCGCCAAGAACCTGTCCGACGCCATCCTGCTGAGCGACATCCTGAGAGTGAACACCGAGA
TCACCAAGGCCCCCCTGAGCGCCTCTATGATCAAGAGATACGACGAGCACCACCAGGACCTGACCCTGCT
GAAAGCTCTCGTGCGGCAGCAGCTGCCTGAGAAGTACAAAGAGATTTTCTTCGACCAGAGCAAGAACGGC
TACGCCGGCTACATTGACGGCGGAGCCAGCCAGGAAGAGTTCTACAAGTTCATCAAGCCCATCCTGGAAA
AGATGGACGGCACCGAGGAACTGCTCGTGAAGCTGAACAGAGAGGACCTGCTGCGGAAGCAGCGGACCTT
CGACAACGGCAGCATCCCCCACCAGATCCACCTGGGAGAGCTGCACGCCATTCTGCGGCGGCAGGAAGAT
TTTTACCCATTCCTGAAGGACAACCGGGAAAAGATCGAGAAGATCCTGACCTTCCGCATCCCCTACTACG
TGGGCCCTCTGGCCAGGGGAAACAGCAGATTCGCCTGGATGACCAGAAAGAGCGAGGAAACCATCACCCC
CTGGAACTTCGAGGAAGTGGTGGACAAGGGCGCTTCCGCCCAGAGCTTCATCGAGCGGATGACCAACTTC
GATAAGAACCTGCCCAACGAGAAGGTGCTGCCCAAGCACAGCCTGCTGTACGAGTACTTCACCGTGTATA
ACGAGCTGACCAAAGTGAAATACGTGACCGAGGGAATGAGAAAGCCCGCCTTCCTGAGCGGCGAGCAGAA
AAAGGCCATCGTGGACCTGCTGTTCAAGACCAACCGGAAAGTGACCGTGAAGCAGCTGAAAGAGGACTAC
TTCAAGAAAATCGAGTGCTTCGACTCCGTGGAAATCTCCGGCGTGGAAGATCGGTTCAACGCCTCCCTGG
GCACATACCACGATCTGCTGAAAATTATCAAGGACAAGGACTTCCTGGACAATGAGGAAAACGAGGACAT
TCTGGAAGATATCGTGCTGACCCTGACACTGTTTGAGGACAGAGAGATGATCGAGGAACGGCTGAAAACC
TATGCCCACCTGTTCGACGACAAAGTGATGAAGCAGCTGAAGCGGCGGAGATACACCGGCTGGGGCAGGC
TGAGCCGGAAGCTGATCAACGGCATCCGGGACAAGCAGTCCGGCAAGACAATCCTGGATTTCCTGAAGTC
CGACGGCTTCGCCAACAGAAACTTCATGCAGCTGATCCACGACGACAGCCTGACCTTTAAAGAGGACATC
CAGAAAGCCCAGGTGTCCGGCCAGGGCGATAGCCTGCACGAGCACATTGCCAATCTGGCCGGCAGCCCCG
CCATTAAGAAGGGCATCCTGCAGACAGTGAAGGTGGTGGACGAGCTCGTGAAAGTGATGGGCCGGCACAA
GCCCGAGAACATCGTGATCGAAATGGCCAGAGAGAACCAGACCACCCAGAAGGGACAGAAGAACAGCCGC
GAGAGAATGAAGCGGATCGAAGAGGGCATCAAAGAGCTGGGCAGCCAGATCCTGAAAGAACACCCCGTGG
AAAACACCCAGCTGCAGAACGAGAAGCTGTACCTGTACTACCTGCAGAATGGGCGGGATATGTACGTGGA
CCAGGAACTGGACATCAACCGGCTGTCCGACTACGATGTGGACCATATCGTGCCTCAGAGCTTTCTGAAG
GACGACTCCATCGACAACAAGGTGCTGACCAGAAGCGACAAGAACCGGGGCAAGAGCGACAACGTGCCCT
CCGAAGAGGTCGTGAAGAAGATGAAGAACTACTGGCGGCAGCTGCTGAACGCCAAGCTGATTACCCAGAG
AAAGTTCGACAATCTGACCAAGGCCGAGAGAGGCGGCCTGAGCGAACTGGATAAGGCCGGCTTCATCAAG
AGACAGCTGGTGGAAACCCGGCAGATCACAAAGCACGTGGCACAGATCCTGGACTCCCGGATGAACACTA
AGTACGACGAGAATGACAAGCTGATCCGGGAAGTGAAAGTGATCACCCTGAAGTCCAAGCTGGTGTCCGA
TTTCCGGAAGGATTTCCAGTTTTACAAAGTGCGCGAGATCAACAACTACCACCACGCCCACGACGCCTAC
CTGAACGCCGTCGTGGGAACCGCCCTGATCAAAAAGTACCCTAAGCTGGAAAGCGAGTTCGTGTACGGCG
ACTACAAGGTGTACGACGTGCGGAAGATGATCGCCAAGAGCGAGCAGGAAATCGGCAAGGCTACCGCCAA
GTACTTCTTCTACAGCAACATCATGAACTTTTTCAAGACCGAGATTACCCTGGCCAACGGCGAGATCCGG
AAGCGGCCTCTGATCGAGACAAACGGCGAAACCGGGGAGATCGTGTGGGATAAGGGCCGGGATTTTGCCA
CCGTGCGGAAAGTGCTGAGCATGCCCCAAGTGAATATCGTGAAAAAGACCGAGGTGCAGACAGGCGGCTT
CAGCAAAGAGTCTATCCTGCCCAAGAGGAACAGCGATAAGCTGATCGCCAGAAAGAAGGACTGGGACCCT
AAGAAGTACGGCGGCTTCGACAGCCCCACCGTGGCCTATTCTGTGCTGGTGGTGGCCAAAGTGGAAAAGG
GCAAGTCCAAGAAACTGAAGAGTGTGAAAGAGCTGCTGGGGATCACCATCATGGAAAGAAGCAGCTTCGA
GAAGAATCCCATCGACTTTCTGGAAGCCAAGGGCTACAAAGAAGTGAAAAAGGACCTGATCATCAAGCTG
CCTAAGTACTCCCTGTTCGAGCTGGAAAACGGCCGGAAGAGAATGCTGGCCTCTGCCGGCGAACTGCAGA
AGGGAAACGAACTGGCCCTGCCCTCCAAATATGTGAACTTCCTGTACCTGGCCAGCCACTATGAGAAGCT
GAAGGGCTCCCCCGAGGATAATGAGCAGAAACAGCTGTTTGTGGAACAGCACAAGCACTACCTGGACGAG
ATCATCGAGCAGATCAGCGAGTTCTCCAAGAGAGTGATCCTGGCCGACGCTAATCTGGACAAAGTGCTGT
CCGCCTACAACAAGCACCGGGATAAGCCCATCAGAGAGCAGGCCGAGAATATCATCCACCTGTTTACCCT
GACCAATCTGGGAGCCCCTGCCGCCTTCAAGTACTTTGACACCACCATCGACCGGAAGAGGTACACCAGC
ACCAAAGAGGTGCTGGACGCCACCCTGATCCACCAGAGCATCACCGGCCTGTACGAGACACGGATCGACC
TGTCTCAGCTGGGAGGCGACAAAAGGCCGGCGGCCACGAAAAAGGCCGGCCAGGCAAAAAAGAAAAAGTA
AGAATTCCTAGAGCTCGCTGATCAGCCTCGACTGTGCCTTCTAGTTGCCAGCCATCTGTTGTTTGCCCCT
CCCCCGTGCCTTCCTTGACCCTGGAAGGTGCCACTCCCACTGTCCTTTCCTAATAAAATGAGGAAATTGC
ATCGCATTGTCTGAGTAGGTGTCATTCTATTCTGGGGGGTGGGGTGGGGCAGGACAGCAAGGGGGAGGAT
TGGGAAGAGAATAGCAGGCATGCTGGGGAGCGGCCGCAGGAACCCCTAGTGATGGAGTTGGCCACTCCCT
CTCTGCGCGCTCGCTCGCTCACTGAGGCCGGGCGACCAAAGGTCGCCCGACGCCCGGGCTTTGCCCGGGC
GGCCTCAGTGAGCGAGCGAGCGCGCAGCTGCCTGCAGGGGCGCCTGATGCGGTATTTTCTCCTTACGCAT
CTGTGCGGTATTTCACACCGCATA
[142 nt withheld, positions 5695-5836]
C
[141 nt withheld, positions 5838-5978]
CCTTTGACGTTGGAGTCCACGTTCTTT
[37 nt withheld, positions 6006-6042]
ACCCTATCTCGGGCTATTCTTTTGATTTATAAGGGATTTTGCCGATTTCGGCCTATTGGTTAAAAAATGA
GCTGATTTAACAAAAATTTAACGCGAATTTTAACAAAATATTAACGTTTACAATTTTATGGTGCACTCTC
AGTACAATCTGCTCTGATGCCGCATAGTTAAGCCAGCCCCGACACCCGCCAACACCCGCTGACGCGCCCT
GACGGGCTTGTCTGCTCCCGGCATCCGCTTACAGACAAGCTGTGACCGTCTCCGGGAGCTGCATGTGTCA
GAGGTTTTCACCGTCATCACCGAAACGCGCGAGACGAAAGGGCCTCGTGATACGCCTATTTTTATAGGTT
AATGTCATGATAATAATGGTTTCTTAGACGTCAGGTGGCACTTTTCGGGGAAATGTGCGCGGAACCCCTA
TTTGTTTATTTTTCTAAATACATTCAAATATGTATCCGCTCATGAGACAATAACCCTGATAAATGCTTCA
ATAATATTGAAAAAGGAAGAGTATGAGTATTCAACATTTCCGTGTCGCCCTTATTCCCTTTTTTGCGGCA
TTTTGCCTTCCTGTTTTTGCTCACCCAGAAACGCTGGTGAAAGTAAAAGATGCTGAAGATCAGTTGGGTG
CACGAGTGGGTTACATCGAACTGGATCTCAACAGCGGTAAGATCCTTGAGAGTTTTCGCCCCGAAGAACG
TTTTCCAATGATGAGCACTTTTAAAGTTCTGCTATGTGGCGCGGTATTATCCCGTATTGACGCCGGGCAA
GAGCAACTCGGTCGCCGCATACACTATTCTCAGAATGACTTGGTTGAGTACTCACCAGTCACAGAAAAGC
ATCTTACGGATGGCATGACAGTAAGAGAATTATGCAGTGCTGCCATAACCATGAGTGATAACACTGCGGC
CAACTTACTTCTGACAACGATCGGAGGACCGAAGGAGCTAACCGCTTTTTTGCACAACATGGGGGATCAT
GTAACTCGCCTTGATCGTTGGGAACCGGAGCTGAATGAAGCCATACCAAACGACGAGCGTGACACCACGA
TGCCTGTAGCAATGGCAACAACGTTGCGCAAACTATTAACTGGCGAACTACTTACTCTAGCTTCCCGGCA
ACAATTAATAGACTGGATGGAGGCGGATAAAGTTGCAGGACCACTTCTGCGCTCGGCCCTTCCGGCTGGC
TGGTTTATTGCTGATAAATCTGGAGCCGGTGAGCGTGGAAGCCGCGGTATCATTGCAGCACTGGGGCCAG
ATGGTAAGCCCTCCCGTATCGTAGTTATCTACACGACGGGGAGTCAGGCAACTATGGATGAACGAAATAG
ACAGATCGCTGAGATAGGTGCCTCACTGATTAAGCATTGGTAACTGTCAGACCAAGTTTACTCATATATA
CTTTAGATTGATTTAAAACTTCATTTTTAATTTAAAAGGATCTAGGTGAAGATCCTTTTTGATAATCTCA
TGACCAAAATCCCTTAACGTGAGTTTTCGTTCCACTGAGCGTCAGACCCCGTAGAAAAGATCAAAGGATC
TTCTTGAGATCCTTTTTTTCTGCGCGTAATCTGCTGCTTGCAAACAAAAAAACCACCGCTACCAGCGGTG
GTTTGTTTGCCGGATCAAGAGCTACCAACTCTTTTTCCGAAGGTAACTGGCTTCAGCAGAGCGCAGATAC
CAAATACTGTCCTTCTAGTGTAGCCGTAGTTAGGCCACCACTTCAAGAACTCTGTAGCACCGCCTACATA
CCTCGCTCTGCTAATCCTGTTACCAGTGGCTGCTGCCAGTGGCGATAAGTCGTGTCTTACCGGGTTGGAC
TCAAGACGATAGTTACCGGATAAGGCGCAGCGGTCGGGCTGAACGGGGGGTTCGTGCACACAGCCCAGCT
TGGAGCGAACGACCTACACCGAACTGAGATACCTACAGCGTGAGCTATGAGAAAGCGCCACGCTTCCCGA
AGGGAGAAAGGCGGACAGGTATCCGGTAAGCGGCAGGGTCGGAACAGGAGAGCGCACGAGGGAGCTTCCA
GGGGGAAACGCCTGGTATCTTTATAGTCCTGTCGGGTTTCGCCACCTCTGACTTGAGCGTCGATTTTTGT
GATGCTCGTCAGGGGGGCGGAGCCTATGGAAAAACGCCAGCAACGCGGCCTTTTTACGGTTCCTGGCCTT
TTGCTGGCCTTTTGCTCACATGTGAGGGCCTATTTCCCATGATTCCTTCATATTTGCATATACGATACAA
GGCTGTTAGAGAGATAATTGGAATTAATTTGACTGTAAACACAAAGATATTAGTACAAAATACGTGACGT
AGAAAGTAATAATTTCTTGGGTAGTTTGCAGTTTTAAAATTATGTTTTAAAATGGACTATCATATGCTTA
CCGTAACTTGAAAGTATTTCGATTTCTTGGCTTTATATATCTTGTGGAAAGGACGAAACACCTGGCCAGG
TCGTGGGCTCCTGTTT
Features (pLannotate 1.2.2; 18 found; start..end, strand, type, name):
     79..122     +  misc_RNA       gRNA scaffold (fragment): guide RNA scaffold for the Streptococcus pyogenes CRISPR/Cas9 system
    169..454     +  enhancer       CMV enhancer: human cytomegalovirus immediate early enhancer; contains an 18-bp deletion relative to the standard CMV enhancer
    456..733     +  promoter       chicken β-actin promoter: No description available
    734..962     +  intron         hybrid intron: hybrid between chicken β-actin (CBA) and minute virus of mice (MMV) introns (Gray et al., 2011)
   1100..2701    +  CDS            Cas9(N): N-terminal portion of Streptococcus pyogenes Cas9 (Zetsche et al., 2015)
   2702..5200    +  CDS            Cas9(C): C-terminal portion of Streptococcus pyogenes Cas9 (Zetsche et al., 2015)
   5201..5248    +  CDS            nucleoplasmin NLS: bipartite nuclear localization signal from nucleoplasmin
   5282..5393    +  polyA_signal   bGH poly(A) signal: bovine growth hormone polyadenylation signal
   5498..5638    +  repeat_region  AAV2 ITR: inverted terminal repeat of adeno-associated virus serotype 2 inverted
   5643..5694    -  misc_feature   bom (fragment): basis of mobility region from pBR322
   5713..6093    +  rep_origin     M13 ori (sequence partly withheld): M13 bacteriophage origin of replication; arrow indicates direction of (+) strand synthesis
   6169..6218    -  misc_feature   bom (fragment): basis of mobility region from pBR322
   6320..6355    -  CDS            rop (fragment): Rop protein, which maintains plasmids at low copy number; rop
   6450..6554    +  promoter       AmpR promoter: bla
   6555..7415    +  CDS            AmpR: β-lactamase; bla; confers resistance to ampicillin, carbenicillin, and related antibiotics
   7586..8174    +  rep_origin     ori: high-copy-number ColE1/pMB1/pBR322/pUC origin of replication
   8236..8476    +  promoter       U6 promoter: RNA polymerase III promoter for human U6 snRNA
   8505..72      +  misc_RNA       gRNA scaffold (across the origin): guide RNA scaffold for the Streptococcus pyogenes CRISPR/Cas9 system
