[The description below was written by a language model from this plasmid's Addgene catalogue record and pLannotate feature annotations shown in this document.]
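Description:
pCSDC2.1.0-gDNA is a mammalian CRISPR expression plasmid built on the pX330 backbone, carrying both Streptococcus pyogenes Cas9 and a single guide RNA directed against the human gene CSDC2 (also known as PIPPIN), described in the record as a transcription factor. The 8.5 kb plasmid is propagated in E. coli as a high-copy construct through a ColE1/pUC-type origin and is selected with ampicillin via the β-lactamase gene and its own promoter. The annotation also picks up an M13/f1 phage origin, a single AAV2 ITR element and small bom and rop fragments, which are backbone remnants rather than functional payload. No mammalian selection marker or fluorescent reporter is annotated.

Two expression units are present. A human U6 RNA polymerase III promoter drives the guide RNA. The 20-nucleotide CSDC2 target sequence was inserted between BbsI sites, which were destroyed in cloning, immediately upstream of the S. pyogenes gRNA scaffold, which spans the numbering origin of the circular map. The PAM listed with the target in the catalogue entry belongs to the genomic site and is not in the plasmid. Cas9 is expressed from a hybrid CBA-type promoter composed of the CMV enhancer, chicken β-actin promoter and a hybrid intron. The coding sequence, which the annotation tool splits into N- and C-terminal portions although they are contiguous, ends in a nucleoplasmin nuclear localization signal and is followed by the bGH polyadenylation signal.

Transfection into human cells should produce a Cas9 cut at the CSDC2 locus. The depositor notes that it is meant to be used with a companion plasmid, pCSDC2-donor, which suggests homology-directed editing at this locus, though the record does not describe the donor's contents.
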