Addgene plasmid #113781: pCSDC2.1.0-gDNA
Purpose: CRISPR plasmid for expression of Cas9 and gRNA targeting human transcription factor CSDC2
Depositing lab: Kevin White. Depositing organization: University of Chicago.
Backbone
  Vector backbone: pX330
  Backbone manufacturer: Zhang lab (Addgene plasmid ID: 42230)
  Vector type: Mammalian Expression, CRISPR
Growth in bacteria
  Bacterial resistance: Ampicillin, 100 μg/mL
  Growth temperature: 37°C
  Growth strain: DH5alpha
  Copy number: High Copy
Gene/Insert
  Gene/Insert name: CSDC2
  gRNA/shRNA sequence: TGGCCAGGTCGTGGGCTCCT AGG
  Species: H. sapiens (human)
  Entrez Gene: CSDC2 (a.k.a. PIPPIN, dJ347H13.2)
  Cloning method: Restriction Enzyme; 5′ cloning site BbsI (destroyed during cloning); 3′ cloning site BbsI (destroyed during cloning)
  Sequencing primers: 5′ hU6-F (5'-GAGGGCCTATTTCCCATGATT-3')
Terms and licenses: Academic/Nonprofit Terms; Industry Terms: Not Available to Industry
Depositor comments: gRNA sequence listed includes 20 nucleotide target sequence, followed by the uncloned PAM sequence. The PAM sequence is not present in the plasmid. Use with plasmid pCSDC2-donor
How to cite: pCSDC2.1.0-gDNA was a gift from Kevin White (Addgene plasmid # 113781 ; http://n2t.net/addgene:113781 ; RRID:Addgene_113781)
